>Addgene plasmid #199394 | pTol2_(-3kb)nrg1_typeII:GFP-CAAX | addgene full sequence | sequence record 391302 | Addgene NGS Result
CCACCTAAATTGTAAGCGTTAATATTTTGTTAAAATTCGCGTTAAATTTTTGTTAAATCAGCTCATTTTT
TAACCAATAGGCCGAAATCGGCAAAATCCCTTATAAATCAAAAGAATAGACCGAGATAGGGT
[37 nt withheld, positions 133-169]
AAAGAACGTGGACTCCAACGTCAAAGG
[49 nt withheld, positions 197-245]
T
[86 nt withheld, positions 247-332]
GCTGGCTAAGAACTCATCAGCCTCCCCGGTCCATCTACCCACGTACCAATGCACCAATTGGCCACAATGA
CGGCTACTACATGGTGCCATTCCTTCCTCTTTATAGGAATGGAGACTACCTCCTGTCCAACAATGCTCTT
GGATACGAGTACGCCTACCTGTTGGACCCAGGTCATTGCACAACACCAGAAATGCCCTCTGATCTGCAAA
AGACGTGAATATCTGTTCAGACACCCATATCCACTCTGTTCCACACAGGTCAGAGGTTTGTCCAGGAGTT
CTTGACAGAGGTGTAAAAAGTACTCAAAAATTTTACTCAAGTGAAAGTACAAGTACTTAGGGAAAATTTT
ACTCAATTAAAAGTAAAAGTATCTGGCTAGAATCTTACTTGAGTAAAAGTAAAAAAGTACTCCATTAAAA
TTGTACTTGAGTATTAAGGAAGTAAAAGTAAAAGCAAGAAAGAAAACTAGAGATTCTTGTTTAAGCTTTT
AATCTCAAAAAACATTAAATGAAATGCATACAAGGTTTTATCCTGCTTTAGAACTGTTTGTATTTAATTA
TCAAACTATAAGACAGACAATCTAATGCCAGTACACGCTACTCAAAGTTGTAAAACCTCAGATTTAACTT
CAGTAGAAGCTGATTCTCAAAATTGTTAGTGTCAAGCCTAGCTCTTTTGGGGCTGAAAAGCAATCCTGCA
GTGCTGAAAAGCCTCTCACAGGCAGCCGATGCGGGAAGAGGTGTATTAGTCTTGATAGAGAGGCTGCAAA
TAGCAGGAAACGTGAGCAGAGACTCCCTGGTGTCTGAAACACAGGCCAGATGGGCCCTCGAGCAGGAAAC
AGCTATGACCATGATTACGCCAAGCTATCAACTTTGTATAGAAAAGTTGCTGGATCCCATCGATTCGAAT
TCCCACTGAGCCACCATGTAGCCTATGTTTTATGTTCAATCCACTTAAATTTGTAAATATGTGTAAGTTA
ACTGATTTGTGTTGGGACAACAGGAAGGAATTATGTGGAACCCAACATGTTTTAACAGTTGTTCAATTTA
CATGTAGAAATTAGTTCCAAGACCAATGCTTGAACACAACTAGGTTTTAGAAACTGACCCAATTAAAAAA
GGACAACTTTGTTTCAATTGTGCTTGTGTTAAAGCTGCCTTACAAAGATGTACAGGGTAATAATTAAAGA
GAAAGTTCTTTATTGTGGAATATCTTCAATATAAACGGTATCAAGCCAAAATGTGGGGGGGCCCTGGTGA
AGTCAGTTGTTAGCACTGTTGCTACCAAGCCAGTCAGTTTCTGCGCCAAGTTTACACGTTCTCTCTGTGC
TCAAGTGGGTTTCCCCCAGGTTCCCCAGTTTCCTCCTACCATCCAAAAACATACACCAGAGACATGCTCC
TAGTAAGTAGTTATCTCTTAAGAGCATTCACTATCTGTTCATTATCTACTACAGCAGGGGAGTTCTCGAG
ATTTACCTGAGCCCAAACTCTCCTTTCGCTTTGCAAATGGGAGAGAGCCCCGGACTCGAGGATCTTATGA
GCTCAGGGCTCTCTCCCGGGACCGCATGCCAAACAAGCTTGAAGTAAGAATGATTCTAAGGGCCTACGCC
GTTTTAGGGCCCCCAGAGATAGGATGAGGGGCCCATCACAACCCCCCCCCCCTCTTCATTTTTATCCGCA
ACACCCATGAAATGTTTTCTTAGGGCCTGTACCGGCCAGCGGCGCCCCTGTCTGGATAAAAAATGCTTTT
CTGACTTGATTTTTTATTTTTTTTGTCTTGTGTTTGTCTAGTTCAAAAATGGTAGCATGGTGACTCATTG
GTTCGCACTGTTGCCTAACAGCAAGAAGATCGCTGGTTTAAGTCCCGGCTGGTCCGTTTTTGTGTGGAGA
TTGCATGGTCGTGTGGGTTTCCTCCAGGTGCTTCGATTTCCCCCACATTCCACAGTCATGCACTATAGGT
GGATTGCATGAACTAAACTAGCTGTAGTGTATGAGAGTGTGTGTGAATGATAGTGTGTATACGTGTTTCC
TAGTACTGGGTTGCTGTGGCAATCCCAGATTAACAAAAGGATGAATAATTAGCCAATAATTTATTAGCTT
GAGGGACATGATAGCATTGAAACTGAACATATATCGACTGATAACTAATTTAGCCACCAATATATTGTTT
ATAACCGCCAAAAGGTTTAACAGAAGTGCCTGGATTGCAGACATGGCAAACGCTTTGGACGTTATCTCCC
AGAACACTGATTTGCTGTAACTGCAGCCTAAATTAAGACATTTCCAGCACCTCTTTAAAATAACTGTCCT
TTTCCAGAGCACGTCCTGAATTCCCAAGTAATGGCCCTTTTAGAATCAGTTGGTGTTAGCAACTCTTTCA
CTCCATGCTTTAAATAATACACAGTCTAAATTGGCACGGACATAAAAGTCACATTATGAAACAAAAAGCA
GCTTAATTTTGCAGATTATTATTTGGTTTCACTAGGTTAATACACCACACAAGAGTTCTCAACTCCGGCC
CCAGAGACCCCCTTTCATGCAGAGTTCAGCTCCATAATCAAACACACCTGAACCAACTAATCCATGTGTC
AATACACACACTAGCAGTCTTAGGAGTTTTCTCACTAAATTGACACTTTCACTAATATACTGCTATTATT
TGAGTCTAAATGTATCCCTGTATTTATTTTCAGGACCTCACATGTGCTAAACTTGGGTAACACTTTTTAT
TTTGATGGTCCACTTGAGTATTAGTAGACTGTCTGCTTAGCAACTGTTGATACTGCTCCTTCAACAGACA
TTTAACTGACTATAAGAAACTTTGCAAGTACAGTTGAAGTCAGAATATCCCCCCCCCCCCTGTTTATTTT
CCCCCCAATTTCTGTGAACGGACAGCTGATTTTTTTCAACACATTTTTAAATGTGAAAAAATATTATTAG
AAATACTTTGAAAATTTCTGCATTGATCCTGAGGGCCAGCCTGAACACCCACTAGTGACCTACTTACACC
TGCTGCTTCTCCACGATAGACGTCCAATGTTCTCCAGCCTCCTGTGCCTAGACTGCAGGTCTGCACAAGA
TGTTTGGCCAGAGGAGAAATTGTCGTGCCCAACTGAGTCTGGTTTCTCTCAAGGTCTTTTCCTTCACTTT
TGTCAATTGGTGAAGTTATGTTTCTCGCCACTGTCCCCACTGGCTTGCTTCCCTGTTGAAAAATCCAGCT
TAAACCAGCCTAAGCTGGTTTAAGCTGGATTTTTCAGCAGGGTTGGTTTGGGACTTGTGGAGCTGCGCAA
TGATGGATTTGTTCTTCATTGTTTGGACTTTCAGCAGTGAAAAATTAAACCACACTGAACTGAATTAAAC
TGAACTTCAACTCTAAAAACTGGACTGACGGTTTCAATTCACTAGAACTTCTATGTTAGGCTGCTTTGAC
CCAATCATTGTAAAAGCGTTAAAGAAAAAAAAATTAAATTGAAAGCTAATATGTTCTTGATAAAATGTCC
CTAAATAGACATAAACATGTTTAGAGACAGTTTATTTAATTTTTATTATTATTTAAATTTAAGTAATATT
ATTTGAAAAATGATCACTTTTATATCAGAGGCAATCATCTATATGCCGACGAAGATTATTGTTGACTATT
TCATATTTAAACAGTGGTTTTCTTTTTTCATATTAGCCTACTGAAGTACACAGTACTTACTCATATTTAG
TAGCTATGTTCACATTGAAAATCCCGTCCCACTTAATTGACCATAAGCTGGCAATAATTAGCGTGATTCC
ACAGTGGACCGCCACCCCGCGCTGTCCTTGGTCGCGGTGTCGGTGGGGAAATCCTGCTCACCCTCGGCTG
GGATCTTTCTCACCCCGCCTCCTGTAATACGATCAGCTGAAGGGCTAACAGACCCCACGCGCCTCTTCAT
TCACTTTTTCTGCTCCACTTTAATTCATCCAGCTAAACGCAAGGACCGAGCGCGGAGGAGCCTCTAGAAC
CGGTGGTACCGCAAGTTTGTACAAAAAAGCAGGCTTAATGGTGAGCAAGGGCGAGGAGCTGTTCACCGGG
GTGGTGCCCATCCTGGTCGAGCTGGACGGCGACGTAAACGGCCACAAGTTCAGCGTGTCCGGCGAGGGCG
AGGGCGATGCCACCTACGGCAAGCTGACCCTGAAGTTCATCTGCACCACCGGCAAGCTGCCCGTGCCCTG
GCCCACCCTCGTGACCACCCTGACCTACGGCGTGCAGTGCTTCAGCCGCTACCCCGACCACATGAAGCAG
CACGACTTCTTCAAGTCCGCCATGCCCGAAGGCTACGTCCAGGAGCGCACCATCTTCTTCAAGGACGACG
GCAACTACAAGACCCGCGCCGAGGTGAAGTTCGAGGGCGACACCCTGGTGAACCGCATCGAGCTGAAGGG
CATCGACTTCAAGGAGGACGGCAACATCCTGGGGCACAAGCTGGAGTACAACTACAACAGCCACAACGTC
TATATCATGGCCGACAAGCAGAAGAACGGCATCAAGGTGAACTTCAAGATCCGCCACAACATCGAGGACG
GCAGCGTGCAGCTCGCCGACCACTACCAGCAGAACACCCCCATCGGCGACGGCCCCGTGCTGCTGCCCGA
CAACCACTACCTGAGCACCCAGTCCGCCCTGAGCAAAGACCCCAACGAGAAGCGCGATCACATGGTCCTG
CTGGAGTTCGTGACCGCCGCCGGGATCACTCTCGGCATGGACGAGCTGTACAAGGGAGGAGGAAGATCTA
AGCTGAACCCTCCTGATGAGAGTGGCCCCGGCTGCATGAGCTGCAAGTGTGTGCTCTCCTGAAACCCAGC
TTTCTTGTACAAAGTGGCTATTAAGTCTCAGCCACCGTTAACTGAACATGTCAAAACCTGTGGAGACTGT
TGAGATTTGATGTTCTGAAAAGATAAAGCCTATAAATAAAATGTTGCCCAAATTTCCTGCCTGATGTTTT
TCTTTGTCTTTGCTACATGGCTTTGCTGCTCGGATCGGCTCACTCTGTGTATGCCACGTTCACTTTGTAC
TCTCCTTCTCACGGTAGGTTTATTATTTTTAGATGTGCAGTTAGTTTCTGTGAAATAACACACCACACAC
TGATATTGTCTGTGCATTGACTTGGTGAGTGCACATTGTTTTTGATCTTGACATATTTATATTTGATTGA
TCAGGTGAACTGTGTGAATCTAAAGTGCTCCATACAGATGTTCTGCATTGAAAATATTCTCATTTTATTA
GTGGAAGTGAGTGTATGCCAGCAACTTTATTATACATAGTTGATAATTCACTGGCCGTCGTTTTACGGTA
CCATCGATGATGATCCAGACATGATAAGATACATTGATGAGTTTGGACAAACCACAACTAGAATGCAGTG
AAAAAAATGCTTTATTTGTGAAATTTGTGATGCTATTGCTTTATTTGTAACCATTATAAGCTGCAATAAA
CAAGTTAACAACAACAATTGCATTCATTTTATGTTTCAGGTTCAGGGGGAGGTGTGGGAGGTTTTTTAAA
GCAAGTAAAACCTCTACAAATGTGGTATGGCTGATTATGATCCTCTAGATCAGATCTCTTGTTTATTGCA
GCTTATAATGGTTACAAATAAAGCAATAGCATCACAAATTTCACAAATAAAGCATTTTTTTCACTGCATT
CTAGTTGTGGTTTGTCCAAACTCATCAATGTATCTTATCATGTCTGGATCTACGTAATACGACTCACTAT
AGTTCTAGAGGCTCGAGAGGGGCCGCTTTACTTGTACAGCTCGTCCATGCCGAGAGTGATCCCGGCGGCG
GTCACGAACTCCAGCAGGACCATGTGATCGCGCTTCTCGTTGGGGTCTTTGCTCAGGGCGGACTGGGTGC
TCAGGTAGTGGTTGTCGGGCAGCAGCACGGGGCCGTCGCCGATGGGGGTGTTCTGCTGGTAGTGGTCGGC
GAGCTGCACGCTGCCGTCCTCGATGTTGTGGCGGATCTTGAAGTTCACCTTGATGCCGTTCTTCTGCTTG
TCGGCCATGATATAGACGTTGTGGCTGTTGTAGTTGTACTCCAGCTTGTGCCCCAGGATGTTGCCGTCCT
CCTTGAAGTCGATGCCCTTCAGCTCGATGCGGTTCACCAGGGTGTCGCCCTCGAACTTCACCTCGGCGCG
GGTCTTGTAGTTGCCGTCGTCCTTGAAGAAGATGGTGCGCTCCTGGACGTAGCCTTCGGGCATGGCGGAC
TTGAAGAAGTCGTGCTGCTTCATGTGGTCGGGGTAGCGGCTGAAGCACTGCACGCCGTAGGTCAGGGTGG
TCACGAGGGTGGGCCAGGGCACGGGCAGCTTGCCGGTGGTGCAGATGAACTTCAGGGTCAGCTTGCCGTA
GGTGGCATCGCCCTCGCCCTCGCCGGACACGCTGAACTTGTGGCCGTTTACGTCGCCGTCCAGCTCGACC
AGGATGGGCACCACCCCGGTGAACAGCTCCTCGCCCTTGCTCACCATGGTCACTGTCTGCTTTGCTGTTG
GTCTGGGCTCCTGGGTCACTGGCTTACTAATGGAGTCTTTATGTATGAGGACTCTTATCAATTGTTCTTC
TATAAAGGTCTGCAGTGTTTCTGTTCGTCCCCTACATGGACACCCAGAGCCTCCTAAATACAGGAGCCCT
GATAACTGCACAAGTGCTCAGATTCCAGCAGGGTGGAAAATGAGATAAAGTGTGCAGATGGGGAGGGGGA
CGTGAATGAGAGATTTGAGGGATGAAAAGGATGGATGAACGCATTGAAAATAGCCCCTTTCACAAAATAA
TACCAGTAAATTGTCATATAATTAATGACCAGACCTTTACCTGTAAATGATGTGATGTTCATATACAGAA
GAATGCCAACAATTTACAGATGATTTTACAAATTCTTAATTTTCCTTTTCTAAATGGATTTGTTCACACA
TTATCTCTTCAAAGCAATTGAATTTTCTGGAAAAGATTGGCTGTGTGTGTAAAAGGTGCTACTGAGGAAT
TTAATGTGACATGGAATGAAGCAAACAGCAGCCTAAGACAGGATGGCAGGAAAAATGTCACATGTTTAAA
ATAAGAGTGAAACCAACGACCTGGACTTATAGAGACTGTGTGTCCTTAGGCAAAGCTCTTGTACAAACAG
TGCTTGTGACTGTGAAATTCGGGGTTTGCCTGGATTGTGTTAAATGTGTGCTTGGATGTATCATAAAAAA
GAATCGGTTCTCTGTATTTGACATTTTCTGTAATTTATCTAAAGTTACAACTGGCTATGCCTGATTTTTA
TCACTATTGAATCAATCATTTTAAAGAATGTTAAGTCTGCTGATTTGGAGAGCTCATTTACATTTATTTT
GAATGTCTCTTATTTAACACAACTGATTTAAGCTTTAGATCTGCGAAGATACGGCCACGGGTGCTCTTGA
TCCTGTGGCTGATTTTGGACTGTGCTGCTCGCAGCTGCTGATGAATCACATACTTCCTCCATTTTCTTCC
ACTGATTGACTGTTATAATTTCCCTAATTTCCAGGTCAAGGTGCTGTGCATTGTGGTAATAGATGTGACA
TGACGTCACTTCCAAAGGACCAATGAACATGTCTGACCAATTTCATATAATGTGAAAACGATTTTCATAG
GCAGAATAAATAACATTTAAATTAAACTGGGCATCAGCGCAATTCAATTGGTTTGGTAATAGCAAGGGAA
AATAGAATGAAGTGATCTCCAAAAAATAAGTACTTTTTGACTGTAAATAAAATTGTAAGGAGTAAAAAGT
ACTTTTTTTTCTAAAAAAATGTAATTAAGTAAAAGTAAAAGTATTGATTTTTAATTGTACTCAAGTAAAG
TAAAAATCCCCAAAAATAATACTTAAGTACAGTAATCAAGTAAAATTACTCAAGTACTTTACACCTCTGG
TTCTTGACCCCCTACCTTCAGCAAGCCCAGCAGATCCACTAGTTCTAGAGCGGCCGCCACCGCGGTGGAG
CTCCAGCTTTTGTTCCCTTTAGTGAGGGTTAATTGCGCGCTTGGCGTAATCATGGTCATAGCTGTTTCCT
GTGTGAAATTGTTATCCGCTCACAATTCCACACAACATACGAGCCGGAAGCATAAAGTGTAAAGCCTGGG
GTGCCTAATGAGTGAGCTAACTCACATTAATTGCGTTGCGCTCACTGCCCGCTTTCCAGTCGGGAAACCT
GTCGTGCCAGCTGCATTAATGAATCGGCCAACGCGCGGGGAGAGGCGGTTTGCGTATTGGGCGCTCTTCC
GCTTCCTCGCTCACTGACTCGCTGCGCTCGGTCGTTCGGCTGCGGCGAGCGGTATCAGCTCACTCAAAGG
CGGTAATACGGTTATCCACAGAATCAGGGGATAACGCAGGAAAGAACATGTGAGCAAAAGGCCAGCAAAA
GGCCAGGAACCGTAAAAAGGCCGCGTTGCTGGCGTTTTTCCATAGGCTCCGCCCCCCTGACGAGCATCAC
AAAAATCGACGCTCAAGTCAGAGGTGGCGAAACCCGACAGGACTATAAAGATACCAGGCGTTTCCCCCTG
GAAGCTCCCTCGTGCGCTCTCCTGTTCCGACCCTGCCGCTTACCGGATACCTGTCCGCCTTTCTCCCTTC
GGGAAGCGTGGCGCTTTCTCATAGCTCACGCTGTAGGTATCTCAGTTCGGTGTAGGTCGTTCGCTCCAAG
CTGGGCTGTGTGCACGAACCCCCCGTTCAGCCCGACCGCTGCGCCTTATCCGGTAACTATCGTCTTGAGT
CCAACCCGGTAAGACACGACTTATCGCCACTGGCAGCAGCCACTGGTAACAGGATTAGCAGAGCGAGGTA
TGTAGGCGGTGCTACAGAGTTCTTGAAGTGGTGGCCTAACTACGGCTACACTAGAAGAACAGTATTTGGT
ATCTGCGCTCTGCTGAAGCCAGTTACCTTCGGAAAAAGAGTTGGTAGCTCTTGATCCGGCAAACAAACCA
CCGCTGGTAGCGGTGGTTTTTTTGTTTGCAAGCAGCAGATTACGCGCAGAAAAAAAGGATCTCAAGAAGA
TCCTTTGATCTTTTCTACGGGGTCTGACGCTCAGTGGAACGAAAACTCACGTTAAGGCATTTTGGTCATG
AGATTATCAAAAAGGATCTTCACCTAGATCCTTTTAAATTAAAAATGAAGTTTTAAATCAATCTAAAGTA
TATATGAGTAAACTTGGTCTGACAGTTACCAATGCTTAATCAGTGAGGCACCTATCTCAGCGATCTGTCT
ATTTCGTTCATCCATAGTTGCCTGACTCCCCGTCGTGTAGATAACTACGATACGGGAGGGCTTACCATCT
GGCCCCAGTGCTGCAATGATACCGCGAGACCCACGCTCACCGGCTCCAGATTTATCAGCAATAAACCAGC
CAGCCGGAAGGGCCGAGCGCAGAAGTGGTCCTGCAACTTTATCCGCCTCCATCCAGTCTATTAATTGTTG
CCGGGAAGCTAGAGTAAGTAGTTCGCCAGTTAATAGTTTGCGCAACGTTGTTGCCATTGCTACAGGCATC
GTGGTGTCACGCTCGTCGTTTGGTATGGCTTCATTCAGCTCCGGTTCCCAACGATCAAGGCGAGTTACAT
GATCCCCCATGTTGTGCAAAAAAGCGGTTAGCTCCTTCGGTCCTCCGATCGTTGTCAGAAGTAAGTTGGC
CGCAGTGTTATCACTCATGGTTATGGCAGCACTGCATAATTCTCTTACTGTCATGCCATCCGTAAGATGC
TTTTCTGTGACTGGTGAGTACTCAACCAAGTCATTCTGAGAATAGTGTATGCGGCGACCGAGTTGCTCTT
GCCCGGCGTCAATACGGGATAATACCGCGCCACATAGCAGAACTTTAAAAGTGCTCATCATTGGAAAACG
TTCTTCGGGGCGAAAACTCTCAAGGATCTTACCGCTGTTGAGATCCAGTTCGATGTAACCCACTCGTGCA
CCCAACTGATCTTCAGCATCTTTTACTTTCACCAGCGTTTCTGGGTGAGCAAAAACAGGAAGGCAAAATG
CCGCAAAAAAGGGAATAAGGGCGACACGGAAATGTTGAATACTCATACTCTTCCTTTTTCAATATTATTG
AAGCATTTATCAGGGTTATTGTCTCATGAGCGGATACATATTTGAATGTATTTAGAAAAATAAACAAATA
GGGGTTCCGCGCACATTTCCCCGAAAAGTG
Features (pLannotate 1.2.2; 23 found; start..end, strand, type, name):
      7..332     -  rep_origin     M13 ori (fragment) (sequence partly withheld): M13 bacteriophage origin of replication; arrow indicates direction of (+) strand synthesis
    335..619     +  CDS            tyr (fragment): TYRO_ORYLA - Also known as tyro. Experimental evidence at transcript level: Swiss-Prot protein existence level 2. This is a copper-containing oxidase that functions in the formation of pigments such as melanins and other polyphenolic compounds. From Oryzias latipes (Japanese rice fish) (Japanese killifish).
   1201..1221    +  protein_bind   attB4: mutant version of attB; core recombination site for the Gateway® BP reaction BP Clonase™
   4334..4354    +  protein_bind   attB1: mutant version of attB; core recombination site for the Gateway® BP reaction BP Clonase™
   4360..5076    +  CDS            EGFP: EGFP is a basic (constitutively fluorescent) green fluorescent protein published in 1996, derived from Aequorea victoria. It is reported to be a rapidly-maturing weak dimer with moderate acid sensitivity.
   5092..5154    +  CDS            H-Ras (fragment): human small GTPase proto-oncoprotein
   5159..5179    -  protein_bind   attB2: mutant version of attB; core recombination site for the Gateway® BP reaction BP Clonase™
   5604..5624    -  protein_bind   attB3: mutant version of attB; core recombination site for the Gateway® BP reaction BP Clonase™
   5628..5648    +  CDS            lacZα (fragment): LacZα fragment of β-galactosidase; lacZ fragment
   5664..5798    -  polyA_signal   SV40 poly(A) signal: SV40 polyadenylation signal
   5821..5904    -  CDS            large T antigen (fragment): large T antigen from SV40 (simian virus 40)
   5920..6052    +  polyA_signal   SV40 poly(A) signal: SV40 polyadenylation signal
   6057..6074    +  promoter       T7 promoter (fragment): promoter for bacteriophage T7 RNA polymerase
   6100..6819    -  CDS            EGFP: the original enhanced GFP (Yang et al., 1996) mammalian codon-optimized
   8275..8315    -  misc_feature   MCS (fragment): pBluescript multiple cloning site
   8328..8346    -  promoter       T3 promoter: promoter for bacteriophage T3 RNA polymerase
   8391..8407    -  protein_bind   lac operator: The lac repressor binds to the lac operator to inhibit transcription in E. coli. This inhibition can be relieved by adding lactose or isopropyl-β-D-thiogalactopyranoside (IPTG). lac repressor encoded by lacI
   8415..8445    -  promoter       lac promoter: promoter for the E. coli lac operon
   8460..8481    -  protein_bind   CAP binding site: CAP binding activates transcription in the presence of cAMP. E. coli catabolite activator protein
   8494..8586    -  CDS            lacI (fragment): lac repressor; lacI; The lac repressor binds to the lac operator to inhibit transcription in E. coli. This inhibition can be relieved by adding lactose or isopropyl-β-D-thiogalactopyranoside (IPTG).
   8769..9357    -  rep_origin     ori: high-copy-number ColE1/pMB1/pBR322/pUC origin of replication
   9528..10388   -  CDS            AmpR: β-lactamase; bla; confers resistance to ampicillin, carbenicillin, and related antibiotics
  10389..10493   -  promoter       AmpR promoter: bla
