[The description below was written by a language model from this plasmid's Addgene catalogue record and pLannotate feature annotations shown in this document.]
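Description:
pTol2_(-3kb)nrg1_typeII:GFP-CAAX (lab name pDEL63) is a zebrafish transgenesis plasmid of about 10.5 kb, assembled by multisite Gateway recombination into the pDest Tol2CG2 destination backbone. It is maintained in E. coli through a high-copy ColE1/pUC-type origin and selected with ampicillin via the AmpR (β-lactamase) cassette. Remnants of a pBluescript-style backbone are also annotated: an M13 origin fragment, lac promoter/operator, T3 promoter and partial MCS. The annotation software does not label Tol2 transposon arms as such. A short match to medaka tyrosinase at one end probably reflects the medaka locus from which Tol2 sequence was originally isolated, though the record does not say so.

The payload lies between the Gateway recombination scars. The roughly 3 kb interval between attB4 and attB1 corresponds to the 5' element, the zebrafish nrg1 type II upstream regulatory region, which has no annotation of its own. Between attB1 and attB2 sits EGFP fused to a short C-terminal H-Ras fragment. This fragment supplies the CAAX prenylation motif that anchors the fluorescent protein to the plasma membrane, outlining cell bodies and fine processes. The attB2–attB3 interval should hold the catalogued ocean pout antifreeze protein 3' UTR, again unannotated, and SV40 polyadenylation signals follow. A second EGFP on the opposite strand is consistent with a separate transgenesis marker carried by the backbone, but its promoter is not identified in the feature table.

The stated purpose is to express GFP-CAAX under nrg1 type II regulatory control in transgenic fish, marking the cells in which this Neuregulin isoform's regulatory region is active. The associated work concerns neuronal Neuregulin signalling and CNS myelination.
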