Addgene plasmid #199394: pTol2_(-3kb)nrg1_typeII:GFP-CAAX
Purpose: pDEL63; transgenic construct to express GFP-CAAX under nrg1 type II regulatory region control
Depositing lab: William Talbot. Depositing organization: Stanford University. Publication: Unmyelinated sensory neurons use Neuregulin signals to promote myelination of interneurons in the CNS. Lysko DE, Talbot WS. Cell Rep. 2022 Nov 15;41(7):111669. doi: 10.1016/j.celrep.2022.111669. PubMed 36384112.
Backbone
  Vector backbone: pDest Tol2CG2
  Vector type: Tol2 Gateway destination vector
Growth in bacteria
  Bacterial resistance: Ampicillin, 100 μg/mL
  Growth temperature: 37°C
  Growth strain: DH5alpha
  Copy number: Unknown
Gene/Insert 1
  Gene/Insert name: (-3kb)nrg1 type II
  Species: D. rerio (zebrafish)
Gene/Insert 2
  Gene/Insert name: GFP-CAAX
Gene/Insert 3
  Gene/Insert name: afp_3'_UTR (alt name: ocean pout antifreeze protein 3' UTR)
  Species: Macrozoarces americanus
Terms and licenses: Academic/Nonprofit Terms; Industry Terms: Not Available to Industry
How to cite: pTol2_(-3kb)nrg1_typeII:GFP-CAAX was a gift from William Talbot (Addgene plasmid # 199394 ; http://n2t.net/addgene:199394 ; RRID:Addgene_199394)
